Addgene plasmid #156837: pD649-HAsp-HFE-Fc(DAPA)-AviTag-6xHis
Purpose: Mammalian expression of cell-surface protein extracellular domain fused to Fc(DAPA)-Avi-6xHis. Protein is secreted from cells.
Depositing lab: Chris Garcia. Depositing organization: Stanford University. Publication: A Human IgSF Cell-Surface Interactome Reveals a Complex Network of Protein-Protein Interactions. Wojtowicz WM, Vielmetter J, Fernandes RA, Siepe DH, Eastman CL, Chisholm GB, Cox S, Klock H, Anderson PW, Rue SM, Miller JJ, Glaser SM, Bragstad ML, Vance J, Lam AW, Lesley SA, Zinn K, Garcia KC. Cell. 2020 Aug 20;182(4):1027-1043.e17. doi: 10.1016/j.cell.2020.07.025. PubMed 32822567.
Backbone
  Vector backbone: pD649
  Backbone size w/o insert (bp): 6106
  Vector type: Mammalian Expression
Growth in bacteria
  Bacterial resistance: Ampicillin, 100 μg/mL
  Growth temperature: 37°C
  Growth strain: DH5alpha
  Copy number: High Copy
Gene/Insert
  Gene/Insert name: HFE
  Species: H. sapiens (human)
  Insert size (bp): 1194
  Mutation: Fc region of human IgG contains D265A and P329A mutations (DAPA)
  Entrez Gene: HFE (a.k.a. HFE1, HH, HLA-H, MVCD7, TFQTL2)
  Promoter: CMV/SP6
  Tag / fusion protein: Fc(DAPA)-AviTag-6xHis (C terminal on backbone)
  Cloning method: Restriction Enzyme; 5′ cloning site GCGGCCGC (not destroyed); 3′ cloning site GGCGCGCC (not destroyed)
  Sequencing primers: 5′ ATTTAGGTGACACTATAG; 3′ CACGTACCAGTTGAACTTCACC
Resource information
  A portion of this plasmid was derived from a plasmid made by: synthesis by ThermoFisher
Terms and licenses: Academic/Nonprofit Terms; Industry Terms: Not Available to Industry
Depositor comments: Some plasmids in this collection may have an IS4-like element ISVsa5 family transposase upstream of the CMV promoter.
How to cite: pD649-HAsp-HFE-Fc(DAPA)-AviTag-6xHis was a gift from Chris Garcia (Addgene plasmid # 156837 ; http://n2t.net/addgene:156837 ; RRID:Addgene_156837)
