[The description below was written by a language model from this plasmid's Addgene catalogue record and pLannotate feature annotations shown in this document.]
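Description:
pD649-HAsp-HFE-Fc(DAPA)-AviTag-6xHis is a mammalian expression plasmid built on the pD649 backbone for secreting the extracellular domain of human HFE as a soluble Fc fusion protein. It is maintained in E. coli as a high-copy plasmid through a ColE1/pUC-type origin and selected with ampicillin via the bla gene. The sequenced record is 7,300 nt, consistent with the stated backbone plus a roughly 1.2 kb insert.

Expression is driven by the CMV immediate-early enhancer and promoter, followed by a fragment of CMV intron A and an SP6 promoter that can serve for in vitro transcription or as a sequencing primer site. The open reading frame begins with a signal peptide (named "HAsp" in the construct name, though the annotation software matched this region to an IgH signal sequence fragment), which directs the protein into the secretory pathway. The HFE insert is flanked by retained NotI and AscI sites. The software labels part of it as B2M, probably because of homology between immunoglobulin-like domains, although the record does not resolve this. Downstream lies the human IgG1 constant region carrying D265A and P329A (DAPA), substitutions generally used to reduce Fc effector interactions. It is followed by an AviTag for site-specific enzymatic biotinylation and a 6xHis tag for metal-affinity purification, with a bGH polyadenylation signal ending the transcript. A separate SV40/EM7-driven puromycin resistance cassette with an SV40 poly(A) signal is annotated, potentially allowing selection in mammalian cells. Small fragments of KanR, lacZα, f1 ori and ble appear to be backbone remnants.

The plasmid belongs to a collection made for mapping interactions among human cell-surface proteins. The depositor notes that some members may carry an IS4-like transposase upstream of the CMV promoter, but none is annotated here.
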