Features (pLannotate 1.2.2; 21 found; start..end, strand, type, name):
    119..143     -  CDS            KanR (fragment): aminoglycoside phosphotransferase; aph(3')-Ia; confers resistance to kanamycin
    254..842     +  rep_origin     ori: high-copy-number ColE1/pMB1/pBR322/pUC origin of replication
   1067..1084    +  terminator     rrnB T2 terminator (fragment): transcription terminator T2 from the E. coli rrnB gene
   1109..1128    -  CDS            lacZα (fragment): LacZα fragment of β-galactosidase; lacZ fragment
   1584..1600    +  protein_bind   lac operator: The lac repressor binds to the lac operator to inhibit transcription in E. coli. This inhibition can be relieved by adding lactose or isopropyl-β-D-thiogalactopyranoside (IPTG). lac repressor encoded by lacI
   1843..2146    +  enhancer       CMV enhancer: human cytomegalovirus immediate early enhancer
   2147..2350    +  promoter       CMV promoter: human cytomegalovirus (CMV) immediate early promoter
   2486..2529    +  intron         CMV intron (fragment): modified intron A from human cytomegalovirus
   2581..2599    +  promoter       SP6 promoter: promoter for bacteriophage SP6 RNA polymerase
   2603..2640    +  CDS            IgH signal sequence (fragment): signal sequence from the mouse immunoglobulin heavy chain variable region
   2704..3045    +  CDS            B2M (sequence partly withheld): B2MG_CHLAE - Experimental evidence at protein level: Swiss-Prot protein existence level 1. Component of the class I major histocompatibility complex (MHC). Involved in the presentation of peptide antigens to the immune system. From Chlorocebus aethiops (Green monkey) (Cercopithecus aethiops).
   3640..4635    +  CDS            IGHG1: IGHG1_HUMAN - Experimental evidence at protein level: Swiss-Prot protein existence level 1. Constant region of immunoglobulin heavy chains. Immunoglobulins, also known as antibodies, are membrane-bound or secreted glycoproteins produced by B lymphocytes. In the recognition phase of humoral immunity, the membrane-bound immunoglobulins serve as receptors which, upon binding of a specific antigen, trigger the clonal expansion and differentiation of B lymphocytes into immunoglobulins- secreting plasma cells. Secreted immunoglobulins mediate the effector phase of humoral immunity, which results in
   4850..4961    +  polyA_signal   bGH poly(A) signal: bovine growth hormone polyadenylation signal
   4962..5070    +  rep_origin     f1 ori (fragment): f1 bacteriophage origin of replication; arrow indicates direction of (+) strand synthesis
   5084..5413    +  promoter       SV40 promoter: SV40 enhancer and early promoter
   5461..5508    +  promoter       EM7 promoter: synthetic bacterial promoter&nbsp
   5527..6126    +  CDS            PuroR (fragment): puromycin N-acetyltransferase; pac from Streptomyces; confers resistance to puromycin
   6136..6261    +  CDS            ble (fragment): BLE_KLEPN - Experimental evidence at protein level: Swiss-Prot protein existence level 1. Binding protein with a strong affinity to the bleomycin family of antibiotics. Binds to CL990; an antimitotic-antibiotic compound. From Klebsiella pneumoniae.
   6256..6377    +  polyA_signal   SV40 poly(A) signal: SV40 polyadenylation signal
   6430..7290    -  CDS            AmpR: β-lactamase; bla; confers resistance to ampicillin, carbenicillin, and related antibiotics
   7293..89      -  promoter       AmpR promoter (fragment) (across the origin): bla
>Addgene plasmid #156837 | pD649-HAsp-HFE-Fc(DAPA)-AviTag-6xHis | addgene full sequence | sequence record 444425 | Addgene NGS Result
TTTCAATATTATTGAAGCATTTATCAGGGTTATTGTCTCATGAGCGGATACATATTTGAATGTATTTAGA
AAAATAAACAAATAGGGGTCAGTGTTACAACCAATTAACCAATTCTGAACATTATCGCGAGCCCATTTAT
ACCTGAATATGGCTCATAACACCCCTTGCTCATGACCAAAATCCCTTAACGTGAGTTACGCGCGCGTCGT
TCCACTGAGCGTCAGACCCCGTAGAAAAGATCAAAGGATCTTCTTGAGATCCTTTTTTTCTGCGCGTAAT
CTGCTGCTTGCAAACAAAAAAACCACCGCTACCAGCGGTGGTTTGTTTGCCGGATCAAGAGCTACCAACT
CTTTTTCCGAAGGTAACTGGCTTCAGCAGAGCGCAGATACCAAATACTGTTCTTCTAGTGTAGCCGTAGT
TAGCCCACCACTTCAAGAACTCTGTAGCACCGCCTACATACCTCGCTCTGCTAATCCTGTTACCAGTGGC
TGCTGCCAGTGGCGATAAGTCGTGTCTTACCGGGTTGGACTCAAGACGATAGTTACCGGATAAGGCGCAG
CGGTCGGGCTGAACGGGGGGTTCGTGCACACAGCCCAGCTTGGAGCGAACGACCTACACCGAACTGAGAT
ACCTACAGCGTGAGCTATGAGAAAGCGCCACGCTTCCCGAAGGGAGAAAGGCGGACAGGTATCCGGTAAG
CGGCAGGGTCGGAACAGGAGAGCGCACGAGGGAGCTTCCAGGGGGAAACGCCTGGTATCTTTATAGTCCT
GTCGGGTTTCGCCACCTCTGACTTGAGCGTCGATTTTTGTGATGCTCGTCAGGGGGGCGGAGCCTATGGA
AAAACGCCAGCAACGCGGCCTTTTTACGGTTCCTGGCCTTTTGCTGGCCTTTTGCTCACATGTTCTTTCC
TGCGTTATCCCCTGATTCTGTGGATAACCGTATTACCGCCTTTGAGTGAGCTGATACCGCTCGCCGCAGC
CGAACGACCGAGCGCAGCGAGTCAGTGAGCGAGGAAGCGGAAGGCGAGAGTAGGGAACTGCCAGGCATCA
AACTAAGCAGAAGGCCCCTGACGGATGGCCTTTTTGCGTTTCTACAAACTCTTTCTGTGTTGTAAAACGA
CGGCCAGTCTTAAGCTCGGGCCCCCTGGGCGGTTCTGATAACGAGTAATCGTTAATCCGCAAATAACGTA
AAAACCCGCTTCGGCGGGTTTTTTTATGGGGGGAGTTTAGGGAAAGAGCATTTGTCAGAATATTTAAGGG
CGCCTGTCACTTTGCTTGATATATGAGAATTATTTAACCTTATAAATGAGAAAAAAGCAACGCACTTTAA
ATAAGATACGTTGCTTTTTCGATTGATGAACACCTATAATTAAACTATTCATCTATTATTTATGATTTTT
TGTATATACAATATTTCTAGTTTGTTAAAGAGAATTAAGAAAATAAATCTCGAAAATAATAAAGGGAAAA
TCAGTTTTTGATATCAAAATTATACATGTCAACGATAATACAAAATATAATACAAACTATAAGATGTTAT
CAGTATTTATTATCATTTAGAATAAATTTTGTGTCGCCCTTAATTGTGAGCGGATAACAATTACGAGCTT
CATGCACAGTGGCGTTGACTCAATATTGGCCATTAGCCATATTATTCATTGGTTATATAGCATAAATCAA
TATTGGCTATTGGCCATTGCATACGTTGTATCTATATCATAATATGTACATTTATATTGGCTCATGTCCA
ATATGACCGCCATGTTGGCATTGATTATTGACTAGTTATTAATAGTAATCAATTACGGGGTCATTAGTTC
ATAGCCCATATATGGAGTTCCGCGTTACATAACTTACGGTAAATGGCCCGCCTGGCTGACCGCCCAACGA
CCCCCGCCCATTGACGTCAATAATGACGTATGTTCCCATAGTAACGCCAATAGGGACTTTCCATTGACGT
CAATGGGTGGAGTATTTACGGTAAACTGCCCACTTGGCAGTACATCAAGTGTATCATATGCCAAGTACGC
CCCCTATTGACGTCAATGACGGTAAATGGCCCGCCTGGCATTATGCCCAGTACATGACCTTATGGGACTT
TCCTACTTGGCAGTACATCTACGTATTAGTCATCGCTATTACCATGGTGATGCGGTTTTGGCAGTACATC
AATGGGCGTGGATAGCGGTTTGACTCACGGGGATTTCCAAGTCTCCACCCCATTGACGTCAATGGGAGTT
TGTTTTGGCACCAAAATCAACGGGACTTTCCAAAATGTCGTAACAACTCCGCCCCATTGACGCAAATGGG
CGGTAGGCGTGTACGGTGGGAGGTCTATATAAGCAGAGCTCGTTTAGTGAACCGTCAGATCGCCTGGAGA
CGCCATCCACGCTGTTTTGACCTCCATAGAAGACACCGGGACCGATCCAGCCTCCGCGGCCGGGAACGGT
GCATTGGAACGCGGATTCCCCGTGCCAAGAGTGACGTAAGTACCGCCTATAGAGTCTATAGGCCCACCCC
CTTGGCTTCGTTAGAACGCGGCTACAATTAATACATAACCTTATGTATCATACACATACGATTTAGGTGA
CACTATAGAATAACATCCACTTTGCCTTTCTCTCCACAGGTGTCCACTCCCAGGTCCAACTGCACCTCGG
TTCTATCGAAAACGCGCCTGCTAGCGCCACCATGAAGACCATCATTGCCCTGAGCTACATCTTCTGCCTG
GTGTTCGCTGCGGCCGCC
[297 nt withheld, positions 2749-3045]
GGCGGAGGCGGATCTGGTGGCGGAGGAAGTGGCGGCGGAGGATCAAGACTGCTGAGAAGCCACAGCCTGC
ACTACCTGTTTATGGGCGCCAGCGAGCAGGATCTGGGCCTGTCTCTGTTTGAGGCCCTGGGCTATGTGGA
CGACCAGCTGTTCGTGTTCTACGACCACGAGAGCAGAAGAGTGGAACCCAGAACACCCTGGGTGTCCAGC
AGAATCAGCAGCCAGATGTGGCTCCAGCTGTCCCAGTCTCTGAAAGGCTGGGACCATATGTTCACCGTGG
ATTTCTGGACCATCATGGAAAACCACAACCACAGCAAAGAGTCTCACACCCTGCAAGTGATCCTGGGCTG
CGAGATGCAAGAGGACAACAGCACCGAAGGCTACTGGAAGTACGGCTACGATGGCCAGGACCACCTGGAA
TTCTGCCCCGACACACTGGATTGGAGAGCCGCCGAACCTAGAGCCTGGCCTACAAAGCTGGAATGGGAGA
GACACAAGATCCGGGCCAGACAGAACCGGGCCTACCTGGAAAGAGATTGCCCTGCACAGCTGCAGCAACT
GCTGGAACTTGGAAGAGGCGTGCTGGACCAGCAAGTGCCTCCTCTGGTCAAAGTGACCCACCATGTGACC
AGCAGCGTGACCACACTGAGATGCAGAGCCCTGAACTACTACCCTCAGAACATCACCATGAAGTGGCTGA
AGGACAAGCAGCCCATGGACGCCAAAGAGTTCGAGCCCAAAGACGTGCTGCCTAACGGCGACGGCACATA
CCAAGGCTGGATCACACTGGCTGTTCCACCAGGCGAGGAACAGCGGTATACCTGTCAGGTTGAGCACCCC
GGACTGGATCAGCCCCTGATCGTGATTTGGGAGCCTTCTCCTAGCGGCACCCTCGTTGGCGCGCCGGGCG
GCGACAAGACCCACACCTGCCCCCCCTGCCCAGCTCCAGAACTGCTGGGAGGGCCTTCCGTGTTCCTGTT
CCCCCCCAAGCCCAAGGACACCCTGATGATCAGCAGGACCCCCGAGGTGACCTGCGTGGTGGTGGCCGTG
TCCCACGAGGACCCAGAGGTGAAGTTCAACTGGTACGTGGACGGCGTGGAGGTGCACAACGCCAAGACCA
AGCCCAGAGAGGAGCAGTACAACAGCACCTACAGGGTGGTGTCCGTGCTGACCGTGCTGCACCAGGACTG
GCTGAACGGCAAAGAATACAAGTGCAAAGTCTCCAACAAGGCCCTGGCTGCCCCAATCGAAAAGACAATC
AGCAAGGCCAAGGGCCAGCCACGGGAGCCCCAGGTGTACACCCTGCCCCCCAGCCGGGAGGAGATGACCA
AGAACCAGGTGTCCCTGACCTGTCTGGTGAAGGGCTTCTACCCCAGCGATATCGCCGTGGAGTGGGAGAG
CAACGGCCAGCCCGAGAACAACTACAAGACCACCCCCCCAGTGCTGGACAGCGACGGCAGCTTCTTCCTG
TACAGCAAGCTGACCGTGGACAAGTCCAGGTGGCAGCAGGGCAACGTGTTCAGCTGCAGCGTGATGCACG
AGGCCCTGCACAACCACTACACCCAGAAGTCCCTGAGCCTGAGCCCCGGCGGCAGCGGTCTTAATGATAT
TTTCGAGGCTCAGAAGATTGAGTGGCATGAACACCACCACCATCACCACTAAGGCCGGCCTGTAGTCACT
GGCACAACGCGTTACCCGGTAAGCCAATCGGGTATACACGGTCGTCATACTGCAGACAGGGTTCTTCTAC
TTTGCAAGATAGTCTTGAGTAGTAAAATAAATAGATAGAGAAAATCAGCCTCGACTGTGCCTTCTAGTTG
CCAGCCATCTGTTGTTTGCCCCTCCCCCGTGCCTTCCTTGACCCTGGAAGGTGCCACTCCCACTGTCCTT
TCCTAATAAAATGAGGAAATTGCATCACAACACTCAACCCTATCTCGGTCTATTCTTTTGATTTATAAGG
GATTTTGCCGATTTCGGCCTATTGGTTAAAAAATGAGCTGATTTAACAAAAATTTAACGCGAATTAATTC
TGTGGAATGTGTGTCAGTTAGGGTGTGGAAAGTCCCCAGGCTCCCCAGCAGGCAGAAGTATGCAAAGCAT
GCATCTCAATTAGTCAGCAACCAGGTGTGGAAAGTCCCCAGGCTCCCCAGCAGGCAGAAGTATGCAAAGC
ATGCATCTCAATTAGTCAGCAACCATAGTCCCGCCCCTAACTCCGCCCATCCCGCCCCTAACTCCGCCCA
GTTCCGCCCATTCTCCGCCCCATGGCTGACTAATTTTTTTTATTTATGCAGAGGCCGAGGCCGCCTCTGC
CTCTGAGCTATTCCAGAAGTAGTGAGGAGGCTTTTTTGGAGGCCTAGGCTTTTGCAAAAAGCTCCCGGGA
GCTTGTATATCCATTTTCGGATCTGATCAGCACGTGTTGACAATTAATCATCGGCATAGTATATCGGCAT
AGTATAATACGACAAGGTGAGGAACTAAACCATGACCGAGTACAAGCCCACGGTGCGCCTCGCCACCCGC
GACGACGTCCCCAGGGCCGTACGCACCCTCGCCGCCGCGTTCGCCGACTACCCCGCCACGCGCCACACCG
TCGATCCGGACCGCCACATCGAGCGGGTCACCGAGCTGCAAGAACTCTTCCTCACGCGCGTCGGGCTCGA
CATCGGCAAGGTGTGGGTCGCGGACGACGGCGCCGCGGTGGCGGTCTGGACCACGCCGGAGAGCGTCGAA
GCGGGGGCGGTGTTCGCCGAGATCGGCCCGCGCATGGCCGAGTTGAGCGGTTCCCGGCTGGCCGCGCAGC
AACAGATGGAAGGCCTCCTGGCGCCGCACCGGCCCAAGGAGCCCGCGTGGTTCCTGGCCACCGTCGGCGT
CTCGCCCGACCACCAGGGCAAGGGTCTGGGCAGCGCCGTCGTGCTCCCCGGAGTGGAGGCGGCCGAGCGC
GCCGGGGTGCCCGCCTTCCTGGAGACATCCGCGCCCCGCAACCTCCCCTTCTACGAGCGGCTCGGCTTCA
CCGTCACCGCCGACGTCGAGGTGCCCGAAGGACCGCGCACCTGGTGCATGACCCGCAAGCCCGGTGCCTG
ACACGTGCTACGAGATTTCGATTCCACCGCCGCCTTCTATGAAAGGTTGGGCTTCGGAATCGTTTTCCGG
GACGCCGGCTGGATGATCCTCCAGCGCGGGGATCTCATGCTGGAGTTCTTCGCCCACCCCAACTTGTTTA
TTGCAGCTTATAATGGTTACAAATAAAGCAATAGCATCACAAATTTCACAAATAAAGCATTTTTTTCACT
GCATTCTAGTTGTGGTTTGTCCAAACTCATCAATGTATCTTATCATGTCTGTATACCGTCGACCTCTAGC
TAGAGCTTGGCGTAATCATGGTCATTACCAATGCTTAATCAGTGAGGCACCTATCTCAGCGATCTGTCTA
TTTCGTTCATCCATAGTTGCCTGACTCCCCGTCGTGTAGATAACTACGATACGGGAGGGCTTACCATCTG
GCCCCAGCGCTGCGATGATACCGCGAGAACCACGCTCACCGGCTCCGGATTTATCAGCAATAAACCAGCC
AGCCGGAAGGGCCGAGCGCAGAAGTGGTCCTGCAACTTTATCCGCCTCCATCCAGTCTATTAATTGTTGC
CGGGAAGCTAGAGTAAGTAGTTCGCCAGTTAATAGTTTGCGCAACGTTGTTGCCATCGCTACAGGCATCG
TGGTGTCACGCTCGTCGTTTGGTATGGCTTCATTCAGCTCCGGTTCCCAACGATCAAGGCGAGTTACATG
ATCCCCCATGTTGTGCAAAAAAGCGGTTAGCTCCTTCGGTCCTCCGATCGTTGTCAGAAGTAAGTTGGCC
GCAGTGTTATCACTCATGGTTATGGCAGCACTGCATAATTCTCTTACTGTCATGCCATCCGTAAGATGCT
TTTCTGTGACTGGTGAGTACTCAACCAAGTCATTCTGAGAATAGTGTATGCGGCGACCGAGTTGCTCTTG
CCCGGCGTCAATACGGGATAATACCGCGCCACATAGCAGAACTTTAAAAGTGCTCATCATTGGAAAACGT
TCTTCGGGGCGAAAACTCTCAAGGATCTTACCGCTGTTGAGATCCAGTTCGATGTAACCCACTCGTGCAC
CCAACTGATCTTCAGCATCTTTTACTTTCACCAGCGTTTCTGGGTGAGCAAAAACAGGAAGGCAAAATGC
CGCAAAAAAGGGAATAAGGGCGACACGGAAATGTTGAATACTCATATTCTTCCTT
