>Addgene plasmid #156837 | pD649-HAsp-HFE-Fc(DAPA)-AviTag-6xHis | depositor partial sequence | sequence record 302784 | insert (extracellular domain)
[297 nt withheld, positions 1-297]
GGCGGAGGCGGATCTGGTGGCGGAGGAAGTGGCGGCGGAGGATCAAGACTGCTGAGAAGCCACAGCCTGC
ACTACCTGTTTATGGGCGCCAGCGAGCAGGATCTGGGCCTGTCTCTGTTTGAGGCCCTGGGCTATGTGGA
CGACCAGCTGTTCGTGTTCTACGACCACGAGAGCAGAAGAGTGGAACCCAGAACACCCTGGGTGTCCAGC
AGAATCAGCAGCCAGATGTGGCTCCAGCTGTCCCAGTCTCTGAAAGGCTGGGACCATATGTTCACCGTGG
ATTTCTGGACCATCATGGAAAACCACAACCACAGCAAAGAGTCTCACACCCTGCAAGTGATCCTGGGCTG
CGAGATGCAAGAGGACAACAGCACCGAAGGCTACTGGAAGTACGGCTACGATGGCCAGGACCACCTGGAA
TTCTGCCCCGACACACTGGATTGGAGAGCCGCCGAACCTAGAGCCTGGCCTACAAAGCTGGAATGGGAGA
GACACAAGATCCGGGCCAGACAGAACCGGGCCTACCTGGAAAGAGATTGCCCTGCACAGCTGCAGCAACT
GCTGGAACTTGGAAGAGGCGTGCTGGACCAGCAAGTGCCTCCTCTGGTCAAAGTGACCCACCATGTGACC
AGCAGCGTGACCACACTGAGATGCAGAGCCCTGAACTACTACCCTCAGAACATCACCATGAAGTGGCTGA
AGGACAAGCAGCCCATGGACGCCAAAGAGTTCGAGCCCAAAGACGTGCTGCCTAACGGCGACGGCACATA
CCAAGGCTGGATCACACTGGCTGTTCCACCAGGCGAGGAACAGCGGTATACCTGTCAGGTTGAGCACCCC
GGACTGGATCAGCCCCTGATCGTGATTTGGGAGCCTTCTCCTAGCGGCACCCTCGTT
